Addgene plasmid #140418: GS1.2/ADPGPP-350
Purpose: mApple expression regulated by the A. thaliana UBQ10 promoter, mCitrine expression regulated by a truncated A. thaliana ADPGPP promoter. nourseothricin acetyl transferase selectable marker (nat)
Depositing lab: Mathias Pribil. Depositing organization: University of Copenhagen.
Backbone
  Vector backbone: pB2GW7
  Backbone manufacturer: https://gateway.psb.ugent.be
  Backbone size w/o insert (bp): 8179
  Modifications to backbone: BASTA resistance marker (bar) replaced with nourseothricin resistance marker (nat).
  Vector type: Plant Expression, Synthetic Biology
  Selectable markers: Nourseothricin/streptothricin
Growth in bacteria
  Bacterial resistance: Spectinomycin, 50 μg/mL
  Growth temperature: 37°C
  Growth strain: DH5alpha
  Copy number: Low Copy
Gene/Insert 1
  Gene/Insert name: mApple
  Species: Synthetic
  Insert size (bp): 711
  Promoter: A. thaliana UBQ10
  Cloning method: Gibson Cloning
  Sequencing primers: 5′ TAGTTTCTAGTTTGTGCGATCG; 3′ ATATGCTCAACACATGAGCGA
Gene/Insert 2
  Gene/Insert name: mCitrine
  Species: Synthetic
  Insert size (bp): 720
  Promoter: A. thaliana truncated ADPGPP
  Cloning method: Gibson Cloning
  Sequencing primers: 5′ CTGGTCGAGCTGGACGGCGACG; 3′ CACGAACTCCAGCAGGACCATG
Resource information
  A portion of this plasmid was derived from a plasmid made by: mApple was amplified from mApple-pBAD, a gift from Michael Davidson & Nathan Shaner & Roger Tsien (Addgene plasmid # 54536 ; http://n2t.net/addgene:54536 ; RRID:Addgene_54536). The mCitrine coding sequence was originally obtained from the pET mCitrine LIC cloning vector (a gift from Scott Gradia (Addgene plasmid # 29771)).
Terms and licenses: Academic/Nonprofit Terms; Industry Terms: Not Available to Industry
How to cite: GS1.2/ADPGPP-350 was a gift from Mathias Pribil (Addgene plasmid # 140418 ; http://n2t.net/addgene:140418 ; RRID:Addgene_140418)
