[The description below was written by a language model from this plasmid's Addgene catalogue record and pLannotate feature annotations shown in this document.]
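Description:
GS1.2/ADPGPP-350 is a binary T-DNA plant expression vector built on the Gateway-derived pB2GW7 backbone, in which the original BASTA (bar) resistance marker has been replaced with a nourseothricin acetyltransferase (nat) marker. Outside the T-DNA borders, the plasmid carries a ColE1/pBR322-type origin with the bom mobilisation region for propagation in E. coli. It also carries the pVS1 replication and stability functions (oriV, RepA, StaA), which typically support maintenance in Agrobacterium. Bacterial selection is by spectinomycin through an aadA (SmR) gene, and the plasmid is recorded as low copy.

Between the nopaline-type left and right border repeats are three expression units. Next to the left border, nat is driven by the NOS promoter and closed by a NOS terminator, providing nourseothricin/streptothricin selection of transformed plant cells. A second cassette, on the reverse strand, expresses the yellow fluorescent protein mCitrine from a truncated Arabidopsis thaliana ADPGPP promoter, followed by a NOS terminator. The third cassette, running in the opposite direction, expresses the red fluorescent protein mApple from the A. thaliana UBQ10 promoter and ends with a CaMV poly(A) signal. Neither plant promoter was annotated in the automated feature table, so their identities come from the catalogue entry; residual attB2 and attL1 fragments reflect the Gateway ancestry of the backbone, although the inserts were assembled by Gibson cloning.

The layout suggests a dual-reporter design for promoter characterisation in plant synthetic biology. UBQ10-driven mApple would serve as a constitutive reference signal against which mCitrine output from the truncated ADPGPP promoter variant could be normalised, although the record does not state this use explicitly.
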