Features (pLannotate 1.2.2; 22 found; start..end, strand, type, name):
    664..1374    +  CDS            mApple: photostable monomeric derivative of DsRed (Shaner et al., 2008) mammalian codon-optimized
   1380..1400    -  protein_bind   attB2: mutant version of attB; core recombination site for the Gateway® BP reaction BP Clonase™
   1472..1631    +  polyA_signal   CaMV poly(A) signal (fragment): cauliflower mosaic virus polyadenylation signal
   1721..1745    +  misc_feature   RB T-DNA repeat: right border repeat from nopaline C58 T-DNA
   2115..2516    +  CDS            Y4CG_SINFN (fragment): Protein inferred from homology: Swiss-Prot protein existence level 3. From Sinorhizobium fredii (strain NBRC 101917 / NGR234).
   3076..3705    +  CDS            pVS1 StaA: stability protein from the Pseudomonas plasmid pVS1 (Heeb et al., 2000)
   4134..5207    +  CDS            pVS1 RepA: replication protein from the Pseudomonas plasmid pVS1 (Heeb et al., 2000)
   5273..5467    +  rep_origin     pVS1 oriV: origin of replication for the Pseudomonas plasmid pVS1 (Heeb et al., 2000)
   5670..5709    +  CDS            rop (fragment): Rop protein, which maintains plasmids at low copy number; rop
   5811..5951    +  misc_feature   bom: basis of mobility region from pBR322
   6137..6725    -  rep_origin     ori: high-copy-number ColE1/pMB1/pBR322/pUC origin of replication
   6971..7758    -  CDS            SmR (fragment): aminoglycoside adenylyltransferase (Murphy, 1985); aadA; confers resistance to spectinomycin and streptomycin
   7769..7825    -  CDS            GmR (fragment): gentamycin acetyltransferase; aacC1; confers resistance to gentamycin
   8001..8024    -  promoter       Pc promoter (fragment): intI1 (promoter lies within the coding sequence); class 1 integron promoter
   8283..8307    +  misc_feature   LB T-DNA repeat: left border repeat from nopaline C58 T-DNA
   8400..8652    -  terminator     NOS terminator: nopaline synthase terminator and poly(A) signal
   8677..9241    -  CDS            NrsR (fragment): nourseothricin acetyltransferase; Streptomyces noursei nat1; confers resistance to nourseothricin
   9289..9468    -  promoter       NOS promoter: nopaline synthase promoter
   9578..9830    -  terminator     NOS terminator: nopaline synthase terminator and poly(A) signal
   9836..9857    +  protein_bind   attB2 (fragment): mutant version of attB; recombination site for the Gateway® BP reaction BP Clonase™
   9875..10591   -  CDS            mCitrine: mCitrine is a basic (constitutively fluorescent) yellow fluorescent protein published in 2001, derived from Aequorea victoria.
  10956..11013   -  protein_bind   attL1 (fragment): mutant version of attL; recombination site for the Gateway® LR reaction LR Clonase™
>Addgene plasmid #140418 | GS1.2/ADPGPP-350 | addgene full sequence | sequence record 297076 | Addgene NGS Result
TCGACGAGTCAGTAATAAACGGCGTCAAAGTGGTTGCAGCCGGCACACACGAGTCGTGTTTATCAACTCA
AAGCACAAATACTTTTCCTCAACCTAAAAATAAGGCAATTAGCCAAAAACAACTTTGCGTGTAAACAACG
CTCAATACACGTGTCATTTTATTATTAGCTATTGCTTCACCGCCTTAGCTTTCTCGTGACCTAGTCGTCC
TCGTCTTTTCTTCTTCTTCTTCTATAAAACAATACCCAAAGAGCTCTTCTTCTTCACAATTCAGATTTCA
ATTTCTCAAAATCTTAAAAACTTTCTCTCAATTCTCTCTACCGTGATCAAGGTAAATTTCTGTGTTCCTT
ATTCTCTCAAAATCTTCGATTTTGTTTTCGTTCGATCCCAATTTCGTATATGTTCTTTGGTTTAGATTCT
GTTAATCTTAGATCGAAGACGATTTTCTGGGTTTGATCGTTAGATATCATCTTAATTCTCGATTAGGGTT
TCATAGATATCATCCGATTTGTTCAAATAATTTGAGTTTTGTCGAATAATTACTCTTCGATTTGTGATTT
CTATCTAGATCTGGTGTTAGTTTCTAGTTTGTGCGATCGAATTTGTCGATTAATCTGAGTTTTTCTGATT
AACAGGCGGCCGCACTAGTGATATCACAAGTTTATGGTGAGCAAGGGCGAGGAGAATAACATGGCCATCA
TCAAGGAGTTCATGCGCTTCAAGGTGCACATGGAGGGCTCCGTGAACGGCCACGAGTTCGAGATCGAGGG
CGAGGGCGAGGGCCGCCCCTACGAGGCCTTTCAGACCGCTAAGCTGAAGGTGACCAAGGGTGGCCCCCTG
CCCTTCGCCTGGGACATCCTGTCCCCTCAGTTCATGTACGGCTCCAAGGTCTACATTAAGCACCCAGCCG
ACATCCCCGACTACTTCAAGCTGTCCTTCCCCGAGGGCTTCAGGTGGGAGCGCGTGATGAACTTCGAGGA
CGGCGGCATTATTCACGTTAACCAGGACTCCTCCCTGCAGGACGGCGTGTTCATCTACAAGGTGAAGCTG
CGCGGCACCAACTTCCCCTCCGACGGCCCCGTAATGCAGAAGAAGACCATGGGCTGGGAGGCCTCCGAGG
AGCGGATGTACCCCGAGGACGGCGCCCTGAAGAGCGAGATCAAGAAGAGGCTGAAGCTGAAGGACGGCGG
CCACTACGCCGCCGAGGTCAAGACCACCTACAAGGCCAAGAAGCCCGTGCAGCTGCCCGGCGCCTACATC
GTCGACATCAAGTTGGACATCGTGTCCCACAACGAGGACTACACCATCGTGGAACAGTACGAACGCGCCG
AGGGCCGCCACTCCACCGGCGGCATGGACGAGCTGTACAAGTAATCGTTCAGCTTTCTTGTACAAAGTGG
TGATATCCCGCGGCCATGCTAGAGTCCGCAAAAATCACCAGTCTCTCTCTACAAATCTATCTCTCTCTAT
TTTTCTCCAGAATAATGTGTGAGTAGTTCCCAGATAAGGGAATTAGGGTTCTTATAGGGTTTCGCTCATG
TGTTGAGCATATAAGAAACCCTTAGTATGTATTTGTATTTGTAAAATACTTCTATCAATAAAATTTCTAA
TTCCTAAAACCAAAATCCAGTGACCTGCAGGCATGCGACGTCGGGCCCAAGCTTAGCTTGAGCTTGGATC
AGATTGTCGTTTCCCGCCTTCAGTTTAAACTATCAGTGTTTGACTGGATATATTGGCGGGTAAACCTAAG
AGAAAAGAGCGTTTATTAGAATAATCGGATATTTAAAAGGGCGTGAAAAGGTTTATCCGTTCGTCCATTT
GTATGTGCATGCCAACCACAGGGTTCCCCTCGGGATCAAAGTACTTTAAAGTACTTTAAAGTACTTTAAA
GTACTTTGATCCAACCCCTCCGCTGCTATAGTGCAGTCGGCTTCTGACGTTCAGTGCAGCCGTCTTCTGA
AAACGACATGTCGCACAAGTCCTAAGTTACGCGACAGGCTGCCGCCCTGCCCTTTTCCTGGCGTTTTCTT
GTCGCGTGTTTTAGTCGCATAAAGTAGAATACTTGCGACTAGAACCGGAGACATTACGCCATGAACAAGA
GCGCCGCCGCTGGCCTGCTGGGCTATGCCCGCGTCAGCACCGACGACCAGGACTTGACCAACCAACGGGC
CGAACTGCACGCGGCCGGCTGCACCAAGCTGTTTTCCGAGAAGATCACCGGCACCAGGCGCGACCGCCCG
GAGCTGGCCAGGATGCTTGACCACCTACGCCCTGGCGACGTTGTGACAGTGACCAGGCTAGACCGCCTGG
CCCGCAGCACCCGCGACCTACTGGACATTGCCGAGCGCATCCAGGAGGCCGGCGCGGGCCTGCGTAGCCT
GGCAGAGCCGTGGGCCGACACCACCACGCCGGCCGGCCGCATGGTGTTGACCGTGTTCGCCGGCATTGCC
GAGTTCGAGCGTTCCCTAATCATCGACCGCACCCGGAGCGGGCGCGAGGCCGCCAAGGCCCGAGGCGTGA
AGTTTGGCCCCCGCCCTACCCTCACCCCGGCACAGATCGCGCACGCCCGCGAGCTGATCGACCAGGAAGG
CCGCACCGTGAAAGAGGCGGCTGCACTGCTTGGCGTGCATCGCTCGACCCTGTACCGCGCACTTGAGCGC
AGCGAGGAAGTGACGCCCACCGAGGCCAGGCGGCGCGGTGCCTTCCGTGAGGACGCATTGACCGAGGCCG
ACGCCCTGGCGGCCGCCGAGAATGAACGCCAAGAGGAACAAGCATGAAACCGCACCAGGACGGCCAGGAC
GAACCGTTTTTCATTACCGAAGAGATCGAGGCGGAGATGATCGCGGCCGGGTACGTGTTCGAGCCGCCCG
CGCACGTCTCAACCGTGCGGCTGCATGAAATCCTGGCCGGTTTGTCTGATGCCAAGCTGGCGGCCTGGCC
GGCCAGCTTGGCCGCTGAAGAAACCGAGCGCCGCCGTCTAAAAAGGTGATGTGTATTTGAGTAAAACAGC
TTGCGTCATGCGGTCGCTGCGTATATGATGCGATGAGTAAATAAACAAATACGCAAGGGGAACGCATGAA
GGTTATCGCTGTACTTAACCAGAAAGGCGGGTCAGGCAAGACGACCATCGCAACCCATCTAGCCCGCGCC
CTGCAACTCGCCGGGGCCGATGTTCTGTTAGTCGATTCCGATCCCCAGGGCAGTGCCCGCGATTGGGCGG
CCGTGCGGGAAGATCAACCGCTAACCGTTGTCGGCATCGACCGCCCGACGATTGACCGCGACGTGAAGGC
CATCGGCCGGCGCGACTTCGTAGTGATCGACGGAGCGCCCCAGGCGGCGGACTTGGCTGTGTCCGCGATC
AAGGCAGCCGACTTCGTGCTGATTCCGGTGCAGCCAAGCCCTTACGACATATGGGCCACCGCCGACCTGG
TGGAGCTGGTTAAGCAGCGCATTGAGGTCACGGATGGAAGGCTACAAGCGGCCTTTGTCGTGTCGCGGGC
GATCAAAGGCACGCGCATCGGCGGTGAGGTTGCCGAGGCGCTGGCCGGGTACGAGCTGCCCATTCTTGAG
TCCCGTATCACGCAGCGCGTGAGCTACCCAGGCACTGCCGCCGCCGGCACAACCGTTCTTGAATCAGAAC
CCGAGGGCGACGCTGCCCGCGAGGTCCAGGCGCTGGCCGCTGAAATTAAATCAAAACTCATTTGAGTTAA
TGAGGTAAAGAGAAAATGAGCAAAAGCACAAACACGCTAAGTGCCGGCCGTCCGAGCGCACGCAGCAGCA
AGGCTGCAACGTTGGCCAGCCTGGCAGACACGCCAGCCATGAAGCGGGTCAACTTTCAGTTGCCGGCGGA
GGATCACACCAAGCTGAAGATGTACGCGGTACGCCAAGGCAAGACCATTACCGAGCTGCTATCTGAATAC
ATCGCGCAGCTACCAGAGTAAATGAGCAAATGAATAAATGAGTAGATGAATTTTAGCGGCTAAAGGAGGC
GGCATGGAAAATCAAGAACAACCAGGCACCGACGCCGTGGAATGCCCCATGTGTGGAGGAACGGGCGGTT
GGCCAGGCGTAAGCGGCTGGGTTGTCTGCCGGCCCTGCAATGGCACTGGAACCCCCAAGCCCGAGGAATC
GGCGTGAGCGGTCGCAAACCATCCGGCCCGGTACAAATCGGCGCGGCGCTGGGTGATGACCTGGTGGAGA
AGTTGAAGGCCGCGCAGGCCGCCCAGCGGCAACGCATCGAGGCAGAAGCACGCCCCGGTGAATCGTGGCA
AGCGGCCGCTGATCGAATCCGCAAAGAATCCCGGCAACCGCCGGCAGCCGGTGCGCCGTCGATTAGGAAG
CCGCCCAAGGGCGACGAGCAACCAGATTTTTTCGTTCCGATGCTCTATGACGTGGGCACCCGCGATAGTC
GCAGCATCATGGACGTGGCCGTTTTCCGTCTGTCGAAGCGTGACCGACGAGCTGGCGAGGTGATCCGCTA
CGAGCTTCCAGACGGGCACGTAGAGGTTTCCGCAGGGCCGGCCGGCATGGCCAGTGTGTGGGATTACGAC
CTGGTACTGATGGCGGTTTCCCATCTAACCGAATCCATGAACCGATACCGGGAAGGGAAGGGAGACAAGC
CCGGCCGCGTGTTCCGTCCACACGTTGCGGACGTACTCAAGTTCTGCCGGCGAGCCGATGGCGGAAAGCA
GAAAGACGACCTGGTAGAAACCTGCATTCGGTTAAACACCACGCACGTTGCCATGCAGCGTACGAAGAAG
GCCAAGAACGGCCGCCTGGTGACGGTATCCGAGGGTGAAGCCTTGATTAGCCGCTACAAGATCGTAAAGA
GCGAAACCGGGCGGCCGGAGTACATCGAGATCGAGCTAGCTGATTGGATGTACCGCGAGATCACAGAAGG
CAAGAACCCGGACGTGCTGACGGTTCACCCCGATTACTTTTTGATCGATCCCGGCATCGGCCGTTTTCTC
TACCGCCTGGCACGCCGCGCCGCAGGCAAGGCAGAAGCCAGATGGTTGTTCAAGACGATCTACGAACGCA
GTGGCAGCGCCGGAGAGTTCAAGAAGTTCTGTTTCACCGTGCGCAAGCTGATCGGGTCAAATGACCTGCC
GGAGTACGATTTGAAGGAGGAGGCGGGGCAGGCTGGCCCGATCCTAGTCATGCGCTACCGCAACCTGATC
GAGGGCGAAGCATCCGCCGGTTCCTAATGTACGGAGCAGATGCTAGGGCAAATTGCCCTAGCAGGGGAAA
AAGGTCGAAAAGGTCTCTTTCCTGTGGATAGCACGTACATTGGGAACCCAAAGCCGTACATTGGGAACCG
GAACCCGTACATTGGGAACCCAAAGCCGTACATTGGGAACCGGTCACACATGTAAGTGACTGATATAAAA
GAGAAAAAAGGCGATTTTTCCGCCTAAAACTCTTTAAAACTTATTAAAACTCTTAAAACCCGCCTGGCCT
GTGCATAACTGTCTGGCCAGCGCACAGCCGAAGAGCTGCAAAAAGCGCCTACCCTTCGGTCGCTGCGCTC
CCTACGCCCCGCCGCTTCGCGTCGGCCTATCGCGGCCGCTGGCCGCTCAAAAATGGCTGGCCTACGGCCA
GGCAATCTACCAGGGCGCGGACAAGCCGCGCCGTCGCCACTCGACCGCCGGCGCCCACATCAAGGCACCC
TGCCTCGCGCGTTTCGGTGATGACGGTGAAAACCTCTGACACATGCAGCTCCCGGAGACGGTCACAGCTT
GTCTGTAAGCGGATGCCGGGAGCAGACAAGCCCGTCAGGGCGCGTCAGCGGGTGTTGGCGGGTGTCGGGG
CGCAGCCATGACCCAGTCACGTAGCGATAGCGGAGTGTATACTGGCTTAACTATGCGGCATCAGAGCAGA
TTGTACTGAGAGTGCACCATATGCGGTGTGAAATACCGCACAGATGCGTAAGGAGAAAATACCGCATCAG
GCGCTCTTCCGCTTCCTCGCTCACTGACTCGCTGCGCTCGGTCGTTCGGCTGCGGCGAGCGGTATCAGCT
CACTCAAAGGCGGTAATACGGTTATCCACAGAATCAGGGGATAACGCAGGAAAGAACATGTGAGCAAAAG
GCCAGCAAAAGGCCAGGAACCGTAAAAAGGCCGCGTTGCTGGCGTTTTTCCATAGGCTCCGCCCCCCTGA
CGAGCATCACAAAAATCGACGCTCAAGTCAGAGGTGGCGAAACCCGACAGGACTATAAAGATACCAGGCG
TTTCCCCCTGGAAGCTCCCTCGTGCGCTCTCCTGTTCCGACCCTGCCGCTTACCGGATACCTGTCCGCCT
TTCTCCCTTCGGGAAGCGTGGCGCTTTCTCATAGCTCACGCTGTAGGTATCTCAGTTCGGTGTAGGTCGT
TCGCTCCAAGCTGGGCTGTGTGCACGAACCCCCCGTTCAGCCCGACCGCTGCGCCTTATCCGGTAACTAT
CGTCTTGAGTCCAACCCGGTAAGACACGACTTATCGCCACTGGCAGCAGCCACTGGTAACAGGATTAGCA
GAGCGAGGTATGTAGGCGGTGCTACAGAGTTCTTGAAGTGGTGGCCTAACTACGGCTACACTAGAAGGAC
AGTATTTGGTATCTGCGCTCTGCTGAAGCCAGTTACCTTCGGAAAAAGAGTTGGTAGCTCTTGATCCGGC
AAACAAACCACCGCTGGTAGCGGTGGTTTTTTTGTTTGCAAGCAGCAGATTACGCGCAGAAAAAAAGGAT
CTCAAGAAGATCCTTTGATCTTTTCTACGGGGTCTGACGCTCAGTGGAACGAAAACTCACGTTAAGGGAT
TTTGGTCATGCATGATATATCTCCCAATTTGTGTAGGGCTTATTATGCACGCTTAAAAATAATAAAAGCA
GACTTGACCTGATAGTTTGGCTGTGAGCAATTATGTGCTTAGTGCATCTAACGCTTGAGTTAAGCCGCGC
CGCGAAGCGGCGTCGGCTTGAACGAATTTCTAGCTAGACATTATTTGCCGACTACCTTGGTGATCTCGCC
TTTCACGTAGTGGACAAATTCTTCCAACTGATCTGCGCGCGAGGCCAAGCGATCTTCTTCTTGTCCAAGA
TAAGCCTGTCTAGCTTCAAGTATGACGGGCTGATACTGGGCCGGCAGGCGCTCCATTGCCCAGTCGGCAG
CGACATCCTTCGGCGCGATTTTGCCGGTTACTGCGCTGTACCAAATGCGGGACAACGTAAGCACTACATT
TCGCTCATCGCCAGCCCAGTCGGGCGGCGAGTTCCATAGCGTTAAGGTTTCATTTAGCGCCTCAAATAGA
TCCTGTTCAGGAACCGGATCAAAGAGTTCCTCCGCCGCTGGACCTACCAAGGCAACGCTATGTTCTCTTG
CTTTTGTCAGCAAGATAGCCAGATCAATGTCGATCGTGGCTGGCTCGAAGATACCTGCAAGAATGTCATT
GCGCTGCCATTCTCCAAATTGCAGTTCGCGCTTAGCTGGATAACGCCACGGAATGATGTCGTCGTGCACA
ACAATGGTGACTTCTACAGCGCGGAGAATCTCGCTCTCTCCAGGGGAAGCCGAAGTTTCCAAAAGGTCGT
TGATCAAAGCTCGCCGCGTTGTTTCATCAAGCCTTACGGTCACCGTAACCAGCAAATCAATATCACTGTG
TGGCTTCAGGCCGCCATCCACTGCGGAGCCGTACAAATGTACGGCCAGCAACGTCGGTTCGAGATGGCGC
TCGATGACGCCAACTACCTCTGATAGTTGAGTCGATACTTCGGCGATCACCGCTTCCCCCATGATGTTTA
ACTTTGTTTTAGGGCGACTGCCCTGCTGCGTAACATCGTTGCTGCTCCATAACATCAAACATCGACCCAC
GGCGTAACGCGCTTGCTGCTTGGATGCCCGAGGCATAGACTGTACCCCAAAAAAACAGTCATAACAAGCC
ATGAAAACCGCCACTGCGCCGTTACCACCGCTGCGTTCGGTCAAGGTTCTGGACCAGTTGCGTGAGCGCA
TACGCTACTTGCATTACAGCTTACGAACCGAACAGGCTTATGTCCACTGGGTTCGTGCCCGAATTGATCA
CAGGCAGCAACGCTCTGTCATCGTTACAATCAACATGCTACCCTCCGCGAGATCATCCGTGTTTCAAACC
CGGCAGCTTAGTTGCCGTTCTTCCGAATAGCATCGGTAACATGAGCAAAGTCTGCCGCCTTACAACGGCT
CTCCCGCTGACGCCGTCCCGGACTGATGGGCTGCCTGTATCGAGTGGTGATTTTGTGCCGAGCTGCCGGT
CGGGGAGCTGTTGGCTGGCTGGTGGCAGGATATATTGTGGTGTAAACAAATTGACGCTTAGACAACTTAA
TAACACATTGCGGACGTTTTTAATGTACTGAATTAACGCCGAATTGAATTATCAGCTTGCATGCCGGTCG
ATCTAGTAACATAGATGACACCGCGCGCGATAATTTATCCTAGTTTGCGCGCTATATTTTGTTTTCTATC
GCGTATTAAATGTATAATTGCGGGACTCTAATCATAAAAACCCATCTCATAAATAACGTCATGCATTACA
TGTTAATTATTACATGCTTAACGTAATTCAACAGAAATTATATGATAATCATCGCAAGACCGGCAACAGG
ATTCAATCTTAAGAAACTTTATTGCCAAATGTTTGAACGATCTGCTTGACTCTAGGGGTCATCATTAGGG
GCAGGGCATGCTCATGTAGAGCGCCTGCTCGCCGTCCGAGGCGGTGCCGTCGTACAGGGCGGTGTCCAGG
CCGCAGAGGGTGAACCCCATCCGCCGGTACGCGTGGATCGCCGGTGCGTTGACGTTGGTGACCTCCAGCC
AGAGGTGCCCGGCACCCCGCTCGCGGGCGAACTCCGTCGCGAGCCCCATCAACGCGCGCCCGACCCCGTG
CCCCCGGTGCTCCGGGGCGACCTCGATGTCCTCGACGGTCAGCCGGCGGTTCCAGCCGGAGTACGAGACG
ACCACGAAGCCCGCCAGGTCGCCGTCGTCCCCGTACGCGACGAACGTCCGAGAGTCCGGGTCGCCGTCCT
CCCCGTCGTCCGATTCGTCGTCCGATTCGTCGTCGGGGAACACCTTGGTCAGGGGCGGGTCCACCGGCAC
CTCCCGCAGGGTGAAGCCGTCCCCGGTGGCGGTGACGCGGAAGACGGTGTCGGTGGTGAAGGACCCATCC
AGTGCCTCGATGGCCTCGGCGTCCCCCGGGACACTGGTGCGGTACCGGTAAGCCGTGTCGTCAAGAGTGG
TACCCATGGTAGATCCCCTCGATCGAGTTGAGAGTGAATATGAGACTCTAATTGGATACCGAGGGGAATT
TATGGAACGTCAGTGGAGCATTTTTGACAAGAAATATTTGCTAGCTGATAGTGACCTTAGGCGACTTTTG
AACGCGCAATAATGGTTTCTGACGTATGTGCTTAGCTCATTAAACTCCAGAAACCCGCGGCTCAGTGGCT
CCTTCAACGTTGCGGTTCTGTCAGTTCCAAACGTAAAACGGCTTGTCCCGCGTCATCGGCGGGGGTCATA
ACGTGACTCCCTTAATTCTCCGCTCATGATTGATAATTCGAGCTCTCCCATATGGTCGATCTAGTAACAT
AGATGACACCGCGCGCGATAATTTATCCTAGTTTGCGCGCTATATTTTGTTTTCTATCGCGTATTAAATG
TATAATTGCGGGACTCTAATCATAAAAACCCATCTCATAAATAACGTCATGCATTACATGTTAATTATTA
CATGCTTAACGTAATTCAACAGAAATTATATGATAATCATCGCAAGACCGGCAACAGGATTCAATCTTAA
GAAACTTTATTGCCAAATGTTTGAACGATCTGCCAACTTTGTACAAGAAAGCTGGGTCGGCGCGCCCACC
CTTACTTGTACAGCTCGTCCATGCCGAGAGTGATCCCGGCGGCGGTCACGAACTCCAGCAGGACCATGTG
ATCGCGCTTCTCGTTGGGGTCTTTGCTCAGCTTGGACTGGTAGCTCAGGTAGTGGTTGTCGGGCAGCAGC
ACGGGGCCGTCGCCGATGGGGGTGTTCTGCTGGTAGTGGTCGGCGAGCTGCACGCTGCCGTCCTCGATGT
TGTGGCGGATCTTGAAGTTCACCTTGATGCCGTTCTTCTGCTTGTCGGCCATGATATAGACGTTGTGGCT
GTTGTAGTTGTACTCCAGCTTGTGCCCCAGGATGTTGCCGTCCTCCTTGAAGTCGATGCCCTTCAGCTCG
ATGCGGTTCACCAGGGTGTCGCCCTCGAACTTCACCTCGGCGCGGGTCTTGTAGTTGCCGTCGTCCTTGA
AGAAGATGGTGCGCTCCTGGACGTAGCCTTCGGGCATGGCGGACTTGAAGAAGTCGTGCTGCTTCATGTG
GTCGGGGTAGCGGGCGAAGCACATCAGGCCGTAGCCGAAGGTGGTCACGAGGGTGGGCCAGGGCACGGGC
AGCTTGCCGGTGGTGCAGATGAACTTCAGGGTCAGCTTGCCGTAGGTGGCATCGCCCTCGCCCTCGCCGG
ACACGCTGAACTTGTGGCCGTTTACGTCGCCGTCCAGCTCGACCAGGATGGGCACCACCCCGGTGAACAG
CTCCTCGCCCTTGCTCACCATTTTCGCAGGAAAGATTGTCTCTTGAAGGGTTTGAAGAGAGGGGAAGATA
AAAGAGAAGAGAAGAGAGTTGCATGGAATTGCATTTTAGTTGATTTTTTGGAAGGATTTGGTCCACCCTA
TCTTCATCAAGTCACATACACCACCAGTTTTTTTATTTTGTATTCAGATTTTAAGACATTGCTCTTTTGT
CTTGACCTGTCTTGCAAATGGCATATTCTACTGGAAACTTATGTCAAGCAAATTCAAAATTGAAAGAGAA
ATTGATTTCTTAGAATATACTTTCGCCATTTTAGTTTCCTATCTCCATGCAAATATAATCAATGGAGATG
GTGTAAGAAAAGAAAAAATTCGGGGGCGGCCGCGGAGCCTGCTTTTTTGTACAAAGTTGGCATTATAAAA
AAGCATTGCTCATCAATTTGTTGG
